>Addgene plasmid #241994 | pHREP-KD-2-shH1 | addgene full sequence | sequence record 486180 | Addgene NGS Result
AATTTTAACAAAATATTAACGCTTACAATTTCCTGATGCGGTATTTTCTCCTTACGCATCTGTGCGGTAT
TTCACACCGCATCAGGTGGCACTTTTCGGGGAAATGTGCGCGGAACCCCTATTTGTTTATTTTTCTAAAT
ACATTCAAATATGTATCCGCTCATGAGACAATAACCCTGATAAATGCTTCAATAATATTGAAAAAGGAAG
AGTATGAGTATTCAACATTTCCGTGTCGCCCTTATTCCCTTTTTTGCGGCATTTTGCCTTCCTGTTTTTG
CTCACCCAGAAACGCTGGTGAAAGTAAAAGATGCTGAAGATCAGTTGGGTGCACGAGTGGGTTACATCGA
ACTGGATCTCAACAGCGGTAAGATCCTTGAGAGTTTTCGCCCCGAAGAACGTTTTCCAATGATGAGCACT
TTTAAAGTTCTGCTATGTGGCGCGGTATTATCCCGTATTGACGCCGGGCAAGAGCAACTCGGTCGCCGCA
TACACTATTCTCAGAATGACTTGGTTGAGTACTCACCAGTCACAGAAAAGCATCTTACGGATGGCATGAC
AGTAAGAGAATTATGCAGTGCTGCCATAACCATGAGTGATAACACTGCGGCCAACTTACTTCTGACAACG
ATCGGAGGACCGAAGGAGCTAACCGCTTTTTTGCACAACATGGGGGATCATGTAACTCGCCTTGATCGTT
GGGAACCGGAGCTGAATGAAGCCATACCAAACGACGAGCGTGACACCACGATGCCTGTAGCAATGGCAAC
AACGTTGCGCAAACTATTAACTGGCGAACTACTTACTCTAGCTTCCCGGCAACAATTAATAGACTGGATG
GAGGCGGATAAAGTTGCAGGACCACTTCTGCGCTCGGCCCTTCCGGCTGGCTGGTTTATTGCTGATAAAT
CTGGAGCCGGTGAGCGTGGGTCTCGCGGTATCATTGCAGCACTGGGGCCAGATGGTAAGCCCTCCCGTAT
CGTAGTTATCTACACGACGGGGAGTCAGGCAACTATGGATGAACGAAATAGACAGATCGCTGAGATAGGT
GCCTCACTGATTAAGCATTGGTAACTGTCAGACCAAGTTTACTCATATATACTTTAGATTGATTTAAAAC
TTCATTTTTAATTTAAAAGGATCTAGGTGAAGATCCTTTTTGATAATCTCATGACCAAAATCCCTTAACG
TGAGTTTTCGTTCCACTGAGCGTCAGACCCCGTAGAAAAGATCAAAGGATCTTCTTGAGATCCTTTTTTT
CTGCGCGTAATCTGCTGCTTGCAAACAAAAAAACCACCGCTACCAGCGGTGGTTTGTTTGCCGGATCAAG
AGCTACCAACTCTTTTTCCGAAGGTAACTGGCTTCAGCAGAGCGCAGATACCAAATACTGTTCTTCTAGT
GTAGCCGTAGTTAGGCCACCACTTCAAGAACTCTGTAGCACCGCCTACATACCTCGCTCTGCTAATCCTG
TTACCAGTGGCTGCTGCCAGTGGCGATAAGTCGTGTCTTACCGGGTTGGACTCAAGACGATAGTTACCGG
ATAAGGCGCAGCGGTCGGGCTGAACGGGGGGTTCGTGCACACAGCCCAGCTTGGAGCGAACGACCTACAC
CGAACTGAGATACCTACAGCGTGAGCTATGAGAAAGCGCCACGCTTCCCGAAGGGAGAAAGGCGGACAGG
TATCCGGTAAGCGGCAGGGTCGGAACAGGAGAGCGCACGAGGGAGCTTCCAGGGGGAAACGCCTGGTATC
TTTATAGTCCTGTCGGGTTTCGCCACCTCTGACTTGAGCGTCGATTTTTGTGATGCTCGTCAGGGGGGCG
GAGCCTATGGAAAAACGCCAGCAACGCGGCCTTTTTACGGTTCCTGGCCTTTTGCTGGCCTTTTGCTCAC
ATGTTCTTTCCTGCGTTATCCCCTGATTCTGTGGATAACCGTATTACCGCCTTTGAGTGAGCTGATACCG
CTCGCCGCAGCCGAACGACCGAGCGCAGCGAGTCAGTGAGCGAGGAAGCGGATCCCTATACAGTTGAAGT
CGGAAGTTTACATACACCTTAGCCAAATACATTTAAACTCACTTTTTCACAATTCCTGACATTTAATCCT
AGTAAAAATTCCCTGTCTTAGGTCAGTTAGGATCACCACTTTATTTTAAGAATGTGAAATATCAGAATAA
TAGTAGAGAGAATGATTCATTTCAGCTTTTATTTCTTTCATCACATTCCCAGTGGGTCAGAAGTTTACAT
ACACTCGACTCCTCTGCAGAATGCGGCGATGTTTCGGTAAGGGGTCCCGAGTAGCTAGTAGGCCCAGCTG
GTTCTTTCCGCCTCAGAAGCCATAGAGCCCACCGCATCCCCAGCATGCCTGCTATTGTCTTCCCAATCCT
CCCCCTTGCTGTCCTGCCCCACCCCACCCCCCAGAATAGAATGACACCTACTCAGACAATGCGATGCAAT
TTCCTCATTTTATTAGGAAAGGACAGTGGGAGTGGCACCTTCCAGGGTCAAGGAAGGCACGGGGGAGGGG
CAAACAACAGATGGCTGGCAACTAGAAGGCACAGTCGAGGCTGATCAGCGAGCTCTAGAGAATTGATCCC
CAAGCTTCACGACAGGCCTTCGAATCAGAAGAACTCGTCAAGAAGGCGATAGAAGGCGATGCGCTGCGAA
TCGGGAGCGGCGATACCGTAAAGCACGAGGAAGCGGTCAGCCCATTCGCCGCCAAGCTCTTCAGCAATAT
CACGGGTAGCCAACGCTATGTCCTGATAGCGGTCCGCCACACCCAGCCGGCCACAGTCGATGAATCCAGA
AAAGCGGCCATTTTCCACCATGATATTCGGCAAGCAGGCATCGCCATGGGTCACGACGAGATCCTCGCCG
TCGGGCATGCGCGCCTTGAGCCTGGCGAACAGTTCGGCTGGCGCGAGCCCCTGATGCTCTTCGTCCAGAT
CATCCTGATCGACAAGACCGGCTTCCATCCGAGTACGTGCTCGCTCGATGCGATGTTTCGCTTGGTGGTC
GAATGGGCAGGTAGCCGGATCAAGCGTATGCAGCCGCCGCATTGCATCAGCCATGATGGATACTTTCTCG
GCAGGAGCAAGGTGAGATGACAGGAGATCCTGCCCCGGCACTTCGCCCAATAGCAGCCAGTCCCTTCCCG
CTTCAGTGACAACGTCGAGCACAGCTGCGCAAGGAACGCCCGTCGTGGCCAGCCACGATAGCCGCGCTGC
CTCGTCCTGCAGTTCATTCAGGGCACCGGACAGGTCGGTCTTGACAAAAAGAACCGGGCGCCCCTGCGCT
GACAGCCGGAACACGGCGGCATCAGAGCAGCCGATTGTCTGTTGTGCCCAGTCATAGCCGAATAGCCTCT
CCACCCAAGCGGCCGGAGAACCTGCGTGCAATCCATCTTGTTCAATCATGGGACCAGGATTCTCCTCGAC
GTCACCAGCCTGCTTCAGCAGGCTGAAGTTAGTAGCGCCGGACCCGGGGAGCATGTCAAGGTCAAAATCG
TCAAGAGCGTCAGCAGGCAGCATATCAAGGTCAAAGTCGTCAAGGGCATCGGCTGGGAGCATGTCTAAGT
CAAAATCGTCAAGGGCGTCGGTCGGCCCGCCGCTTTCGCACTTTAGCTGTTTCTCCAGGCCACATATGAT
TAGTTCCAGGCCGAAAAGGAAGGCAGGTTCGGCTCCCTGCCGGTCGAACAGCTCAATTGCTTGCTTCAGA
AGTGGGGGCATAGAATCGGTGGTAGGTGTCTCTCTTTCCTCTTTTGCTACTTGATGCTCCTGTTCCTCCA
ATACGCAGCCCAGTGTAAAGTGGCCCACGGCGGACAGAGCGTACAGTGCGTTCTCCAGGGAGAAGCCTTG
CTGACACAGGAACGCGAGCTGATTTTCCAGGGTTTCGTACTGTTTCTCTGTTGGGCGGGTGCCGAGATGC
ACTTTAGCCCCGTCGCGATGTGAGAGGAGAGCACAGCGGTATGACTTGGCGTTGTTCCGCAGAAAGTCTT
GCCATGACTCGCCTTCCAGGGGGCAGCTGTGGGTATGATGCCTGTCCAGCATCTCGATTGGCAGGGCATC
GAGCAGGGCCCGCTTGTTCTTCACGTGCCAGTACAGGGTAGGCTGCTCAACTCCCAGCTTTTGAGCGAGT
TTCCTTGTCGTCAGGCCTTCGATACCGACTCCATTGAGTAATTCCAGAGCGCTGTTTATGATTTTGCTCT
TGTCCAGTCTGGACATGTGGCCTCAGGTGCAGAGGTTTCTACAGGGAAAGAGAGAAAGGCTACAGTTAGT
TTGCTGTGATGATGCTAAGTGCCGAGGTCAGATGTCTATGGATTGTACACGGAATCCCAACGCAGGAACC
AAAAAACACTCACCCAAAAAAATGGCGCTAAGGCCGAGAGAAAGGCGAAGTTCCGTCTACGGCTATATAC
CTTGAAACAGGGGCGGCAGAAGTGACGCAACGCGGTTGCGCGGACGGCTTCCTGTGTTTTCATTGGTCGA
AGCGTTCTGCGCGTGCGCAGAGATTCCCCAGGGAAGGCGGGCCCTCTTCCGAATGTCCAATCCGGACATT
CTTCCGGTTGGACCTCCGCGGTCAGCGCTGTGCCCGGCGAGAGATCACGTGGGGCGCGGAGGCGGTGCTG
CTGGGGCACGGCCGTCCAGCCTCGGCGGCCATATTTTTGAGGGGCTGTTCATCTCGTTCACACGCTCTGT
CCGCCATGTTTGTGAGTGGAAGCGCCATTACCCCTTCAAGCGACTGAAGGCTGCAGGGCCTCTGGTGGCC
CGCATGGGGAGACCAGACCCGCCAGGCCCGCCTTTCCGCACTCAGTCCGGGCTTACTTTATTTTGTGAGA
CAGGGTCTCGCCTAGGTACCACATTTGTAGAGGTTTTACTTGCTTTAAAAAACCTCCCACATCTCCCCCT
GAACCTGAAACATAAAATGAATGCAATTGTTGTTGTTAACTTGTTTATTGCAGCTTATAATGGTTACAAA
TAAAGCAATAGCATCACAAATTTCACAAATAAAGCATTTTTTTCACTGCATTCTTGTTGTGGTTTGTCCA
AACTCATCAATGTATCTTATCATGTCTATCGATGGAAGCTTGGCCTGACTGGATCCCGTACGATCGTAGC
CCTTGAAGTCCGAGGCAGTAGGCAAGGCAAAGGCGGTGAAGCCCAATACATCTGTGGCTTCACTATTGGG
CTTCACCGCCTTTGCCGCGCTCACTGTCAACAGCAATATACCTTCTTGGATCGGTACCGTCGACTGCAGA
ATTCGAAGCTTGAGCTCGAGATCTGAGTCCGGTAGCGCTAGCTCGAGGCTGATCAGCGAGCTCTAGAGAA
TTGATCCCCAAGCTTCACGACAGGCCTTCGAATCAGGCACCGGGCTTGCGGGTCATGCACCAGGTGCGCG
GTCCTTCGGGCACCTCGACGTCGGCGGTGACGGTGAAGCCGAGCCGCTCGTAGAAGGGGAGGTTGCGGGG
CGCGGAGGTCTCCAGGAAGGCGGGCACCCCGGCGCGCTCGGCCGCCTCCACTCCGGGGAGCACGACGGCG
CTGCCCAGACCCTTGCCCTGGTGGTCGGGCGAAACGCCGACGGTGGCCAGGAACCACGCGGGCTCCTTGG
GCCGGTGCGGCGCCAGGAGGCCTTCCATCTGTTGCTGCGCGGCCAGCCGGGAACCGCTCAACTCGGCCAT
GCGCGGGCCGATCTCGGCGAACACCGCCCCCGCTTCGACGCTCTCCGGCGTGGTCCAGACCGCCACCGCG
GCGCCGTCGTCCGCGACCCACACCTTGCCGATGTCGAGCCCGACGCGCGTGAGGAAGAGTTCTTGCAGCT
CGGTGACCCGCTCGATGTGGCGGTCCGGATCGACGGTGTGGCGCGTGGCGGGGTAGTCGGCGAACGCGGC
GGCGAGGGTGCGTACAGCCCTGGGGACGTCGTCGCGGGTGGCGAGGCGCACCGTGGGCTTGTACTCGGTC
ATCAGAGGCCTTTCGAGGGTAGGAAGTGGTACGGAAAGTAGGTATAAGGCAAAAGAGTTGGAATTGGCTC
CAGGCGATCTGACGGTTCACTAAACGAGCTCTGCTTTTATAGGCGCCCACCGTACACGCCTAATCGACAT
ACGTTCTCTATCACTGATAGGGAGTAAACTCGACATACGTTCTCTATCACTGATAGGGATAAACTCGACA
TACGTTCTCTATCACTGATAGGGAGTAAACTCGACATACGTTCTCTATCACTGATAGGGAGTAAACTCGA
CATACGTTCTCTATCACTGATAGGGAGTAAACTCGACATCGTTCTCTATCACTGATAGGGAGTAAACTCG
ACATACGTTCTCTATCACTGATAGGGAGTAAACTCGTCTAGATAGCGGACCCCTTACCGAAACATCGCCG
CATTCTGCAGAGGAGTCGAACTTAGTGTATGTAAACTTCTGACCCACTGGAATTGTGATACAGTGAATTA
TAAGTGAAATAATCTGTCTGTAAACAATTGTTGGAAAAATGACTTGTGTCATGCACAAAGTAGATGTCCT
AACTGACTTGCCAAAACTATTGTTTGTTAACAAGAAATTTGTGGAGTAGTTGAAAAACGAGTTTTAATGA
CTCCAACTTAAGTGTATGTAAACTTCCGACTTCAACTGTATAGGGATCC
Features (pLannotate 1.2.2; 18 found; start..end, strand, type, name):
      1..31      +  rep_origin     M13 ori (fragment): M13 bacteriophage origin of replication; arrow indicates direction of (+) strand synthesis
     32..82      -  misc_feature   bom (fragment): basis of mobility region from pBR322
    109..213     +  promoter       AmpR promoter: bla
    214..1074    +  CDS            AmpR: β-lactamase; bla; confers resistance to ampicillin, carbenicillin, and related antibiotics
   1245..1833    +  rep_origin     ori: high-copy-number ColE1/pMB1/pBR322/pUC origin of replication
   2305..2326    -  promoter       SV40 promoter (fragment): SV40 enhancer and early promoter
   2330..2554    -  polyA_signal   bGH poly(A) signal: bovine growth hormone polyadenylation signal
   2618..3409    -  CDS            neo: KKA2_KLEPN - Also known as kan, nptII. Experimental evidence at protein level: Swiss-Prot protein existence level 1. Resistance to kanamycin, neomycin, paromomycin, ribostamycin, butirosin and gentamicin B. From Klebsiella pneumoniae.
   3479..3589    -  CDS            VP48: 3 tandem repeats of the minimal activation domain of herpes simplex virus VP16 (Cheng et al., 2013)
   3519..4216    -  CDS            rtTA3 (fragment): reverse tetracycline transactivator 3 activates expression from Tet-responsive promoters in the presence of doxycycline
   4847..4915    +  CDS            large T antigen (fragment): large T antigen from SV40 (simian virus 40)
   4938..5019    +  polyA_signal   SV40 poly(A) signal: SV40 polyadenylation signal
   5016..5066    -  CDS            VP1_SV40 (fragment): Experimental evidence at protein level: Swiss-Prot protein existence level 1. Forms an icosahedral capsid with a T=7 symmetry and a 40 nm diameter. The capsid is composed of 72 pentamers linked to each other by disulfide bonds and associated with VP2 or VP3 proteins. Binds to N- glycolylneuraminic analog of the ganglioside GM1 on the cell surface to provide virion attachment to target cell (PubMed:18353982). Once attached, the virion is internalized by caveolin-mediated endocytosis and traffics to the endoplasmic reticulum. Inside the endoplasmic reticulum, the protein folding machinery isomer
   5110..5131    -  ncRNA          3' miR-30a (fragment): sequence downstream of the 71-nt precursor of the human miR-30a microRNA (Zeng et al., 2002) miRNA
   5201..5227    -  ncRNA          5' miR-30a (fragment): sequence upstream of the 71-nt precursor of the human miR-30a microRNA (Zeng et al., 2002) miRNA
   5232..5292    -  misc_feature   MCS (fragment): multiple cloning site
   5353..5952    -  CDS            PuroR (fragment): puromycin N-acetyltransferase; pac from Streptomyces; confers resistance to puromycin
   6023..6335    -  promoter       tight TRE promoter: Tet-responsive promoter PTight, consisting of seven tet operator sequences followed by the minimal CMV promoter
