[The description below was written by a language model from this plasmid's Addgene catalogue record and pLannotate feature annotations shown in this document.]
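Description:
pHREP-KD-2-shH1 is a 6,629 bp mammalian expression plasmid built on the pHREP-KD-2 backbone. It is described as a Sleeping Beauty transposon vector for doxycycline-inducible knockdown of chicken (G. gallus) histone H1. In bacteria it is maintained through a high-copy ColE1/pUC-type origin and selected with ampicillin via the bla promoter and β-lactamase gene. The automated feature table does not annotate the Sleeping Beauty inverted repeats, so their positions are not shown in the record. As with other vectors of this type, stable genomic integration would depend on transposase supplied separately.

The inducible unit runs from a tight TRE promoter (seven tet operators upstream of a minimal CMV promoter) into a puromycin N-acetyltransferase coding sequence. This is followed by a cloning-site remnant and the H1-targeting shRNA, which sits between short fragments of the 5' and 3' miR-30a flanking sequences, the "shortened mir30" context noted in the catalogue entry. SV40-derived sequence, including a poly(A) signal, lies downstream. Because PuroR and the miR-30-embedded hairpin appear to share one Tet-responsive transcript, puromycin resistance should report on and co-select for cells expressing the shRNA.

A second cassette in the same orientation carries the reverse tetracycline transactivator rtTA3, with its VP16-derived activation repeats, followed by a neomycin phosphotransferase gene and a bGH poly(A) signal. This arrangement provides the doxycycline-responsive activator together with G418 selection for integrants. The promoter driving this cassette and the element linking rtTA3 to neo are not annotated. The associated publication concerns a histone replacement system in tetrapods, in which this construct would supply the depletion of endogenous H1.
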