Addgene plasmid #241994: pHREP-KD-2-shH1
Purpose: Sleeping Beauty vector for inducible expression of a chicken H1 targeting shRNA using a shortened mir30 sequence. Allows co-selection with Puromycin.
Depositing lab: Lienhard Schmitz. Depositing organization: Justus Liebig-Universitaet Giessen. Publication: A novel approach towards a histone replacement system in Tetrapods. Pfisterer M, Pritz A, Parry A, Schmitz ML. PLoS One. 2026 Feb 10;21(2):e0342014. doi: 10.1371/journal.pone.0342014. eCollection 2026. PubMed 41666149.
Backbone
  Vector backbone: pHREP-KD-2
  Total vector size (bp): 6629
  Vector type: Mammalian Expression
  Selectable markers: Neomycin (select with G418), Puromycin
Growth in bacteria
  Bacterial resistance: Ampicillin, 100 μg/mL
  Growth temperature: 37°C
  Growth strain: NEB Stable
  Copy number: High Copy
Gene/Insert
  Gene/Insert name: H1
  gRNA/shRNA sequence: TTGGGCTTCACCGCCTTTGCCT
  Species: G. gallus (chicken)
Terms and licenses: Academic/Nonprofit Terms; Industry Terms: Not Available to Industry
How to cite: pHREP-KD-2-shH1 was a gift from Lienhard Schmitz (Addgene plasmid # 241994 ; http://n2t.net/addgene:241994 ; RRID:Addgene_241994)
